>Addgene plasmid #99014 | pProEx-IDE-wt | addgene full sequence | sequence record 190665 | Addgene NGS Result
GAATTGATCTGGTTTGACAGCTTATCATCGACTGCACGGTGCACCAATGCTTCTGGCGTCAGGCAGCCAT
CGGAAGCTGTGGTATGGCTGTGCAGGTCGTAAATCACTGCATAATTCGTGTCGCTCAAGGCGCACTCCCG
TTCTGGATAATGTTTTTTGCGCCGACATCATAACGGTTCTGGCAAATATTCTGAAATGAGCTGTTGACAA
TTAATCATCCGGTCCGTATAATCTGTGGAATTGTGAGCGGATAACAATTTCACACAGGAAACAGACCATG
CATCACCATCACCATCACGCGGCCGGTATTCCCATGAATAATCCAGCCATCAAGAGAATAGGAAATCACA
TTACCAAGTCTCCTGAAGACAAGCGAGAATATCGAGGGCTAGAGCTGGCCAATGGTATCAAAGTACTTCT
TATCAGTGATCCCACCACGGATAAGTCATCAGCAGCACTTGATGTGCACATAGGTTCATTGTCGGATCCT
CCAAATATTGCTGGCTTAAGTCATTTTTGTGAACATATGCTTTTTTTGGGAACAAAGAAATACCCTAAAG
AAAATGAATACAGCCAGTTTCTCAGTGAGCATGCAGGAAGTTCAAATGCCTTTACTAGTGGAGAGCATAC
CAATTACTATTTTGATGTTTCTCATGAACACCTAGAAGGTGCCCTAGACAGGTTTGCACAGTTTTTTCTG
TGCCCCTTGTTCGATGAAAGTTGCAAAGACAGAGAGGTGAATGCAGTTGATTCAGAACATGAGAAGAATG
TGATGAATGATGCCTGGAGACTCTTTCAATTGGAAAAAGCTACAGGGAATCCTAAACACCCCTTCAGTAA
ATTTGGGACAGGTAACAAATATACTCTGGAGACTAGACCAAACCAAGAAGGCATTGATGTAAGACAAGAG
CTACTGAAATTCCATTCTGCTTACTATTCATCCAACTTAATGGCTGTTTGTGTTTTAGGTCGAGAATCTT
TAGATGACTTGACTAATCTGGTGGTAAAGTTATTTTCTGAAGTAGAGAACAAAAATGTTCCATTGCCAGA
ATTTCCTGAACACCCTTTCCAAGAAGAACATCTTAAACAACTTTACAAAATAGTACCCATTAAAGATATT
AGGAATCTCTATGTGACATTTCCCATACCTGACCTTCAGAAATACTACAAATCAAATCCTGGTCATTATC
TTGGTCATCTCATTGGGCATGAAGGTCCTGGAAGTCTGTTATCAGAACTTAAGTCAAAGGGCTGGGTTAA
TACTCTTGTTGGTGGGCAGAAGGAAGGAGCCCGAGGTTTTATGTTTTTTATCATTAATGTGGACTTGACC
GAGGAAGGATTATTACATGTTGAAGATATAATTTTGCACATGTTTCAATACATTCAGAAGTTACGTGCAG
AAGGACCTCAAGAATGGGTTTTCCAAGAGTGCAAGGACTTGAATGCTGTTGCTTTTAGGTTTAAAGACAA
AGAGAGGCCACGGGGCTATACATCTAAGATTGCAGGAATATTGCATTATTATCCCCTAGAAGAGGTGCTC
ACAGCGGAATATTTACTGGAAGAATTTAGACCTGACTTAATAGAGATGGTTCTCGATAAACTCAGACCAG
AAAATGTCCGGGTTGCCATAGTTTCTAAATCTTTTGAAGGAAAAACTGATCGCACAGAAGAGTGGTATGG
AACCCAGTACAAACAAGAAGCTATACCGGATGAAGTCATCAAGAAATGGCAAAATGCTGACCTGAATGGG
AAATTTAAACTTCCTACAAAGAATGAATTTATTCCTACGAATTTTGAGATTTTACCGTTAGAAAAAGAGG
CGACACCATACCCTGCTCTTATTAAGGATACAGCTATGAGCAAACTTTGGTTCAAACAAGATGATAAGTT
TTTTTTGCCGAAGGCTTGTCTCAACTTTGAATTTTTCAGCCCATTTGCTTATGTGGACCCCTTGCACTGT
AACATGGCCTATTTGTACCTTGAGCTCCTCAAAGACTCACTCAACGAGTATGCATATGCAGCAGAGCTAG
CAGGCTTGAGCTATGATCTCCAAAATACCATCTATGGGATGTATCTTTCAGTGAAAGGTTACAATGACAA
GCAGCCAATTTTACTAAAGAAGATTATTGAGAAAATGGCTACCTTTGAGATTGATGAAAAAAGATTTGAA
ATTATCAAAGAAGCATATATGCGATCTCTTAACAATTTCCGGGCTGAACAGCCTCACCAGCATGCCATGT
ACTACCTCCGCTTGCTGATGACTGAAGTGGCCTGGACTAAAGATGAGTTAAAAGAAGCTCTGGATGATGT
AACCCTTCCTCGCCTTAAGGCCTTCATACCTCAGCTCCTGTCACGGCTGCACATTGAAGCCCTTCTCCAT
GGAAACATAACAAAGCAGGCTGCATTAGGAATTATGCAGATGGTTGAAGACACCCTCATTGAACATGCTC
ATACCAAACCTCTCCTTCCAAGTCAGCTGGTTCGGTATAGAGAAGTTCAGCTCCCTGACAGAGGATGGTT
TGTTTATCAGCAGAGAAATGAAGTTCACAATAACTGTGGCATCGAGATATACTACCAAACAGACATGCAA
AGCACCTCAGAGAATATGTTTCTGGAGCTCTTCTGTCAGATTATCTCGGAACCTTGCTTCAACACCCTGC
GCACCAAGGAGCAGTTGGGCTATATCGTCTTCAGCGGGCCACGTCGAGCTAATGGCATACAGGGCTTGAG
ATTCATCATCCAGTCAGAAAAGCCACCTCACTACCTAGAAAGCAGAGTGGAAGCTTTCTTAATTACCATG
GAAAAGTCCATAGAGGACATGACAGAAGAGGCCTTCCAAAAACACATTCAGGCATTAGCAATTCGTCGAC
TAGACAAACCAAAGAAGCTATCTGCTGAGTGTGCTAAATACTGGGGAGAAATCATCTCCCAGCAATATAA
TTTTGACAGAGATAACACTGAGGTTGCATATTTAAAGACACTTACCAAGGAAGATATCATCAAATTCTAC
AAGGAAATGTTGGCAGTAGATGCTCCAAGGAGACATAAGGTATCCGTCCATGTTCTTGCCAGGGAAATGG
ATTCTTGTCCTGTTGTTGGAGAGTTCCCATGTCAAAATGACATAAATTTGTCACAAGCACCAGCCTTGCC
ACAACCTGAAGTGATTCAGAACATGACCGAATTCAAGCGTGGTCTGCCACTGTTTCCCCTTGTGAAACCA
CATATTAACTTCATGGCTGCAAAACTCTGAAGATTCCCCATGCATGGGAAAGTGCAAGTGGATGCATTCC
TGAGTCTTCCAGAGCCTAAGAAAATCATCTTGGCCACTTTAATAGTTTCTGATTCACTATTAGAGAAACA
AACAAAAAATTGTCAAATGTCATTATGTAGAAATATTATAAATCCAAAGAAAATTACAAAAAAAAAAAAA
AAAAAAAAAAAAAAAAAAAAAAAAAAAAAAAAAAAAAAAAAAAAAAAAAAAAAAAAAAAAAAAAAAAAAA
AAAAAAAAAAAAAAAAAAAAAAAAAAAAAAAAAAAAAAAAAAAAAAAAAAAAAAAAAAAAAAAAAAAAAA
AAAAAAAAAAAAAAAAAAACGGAATTCCTCGAGGCATGCGGTACCAAGCTTGGCTGTTTTGGCGGATGAG
AGAAGATTTTCAGCCTGATACAGATTAAATCAGAACGCAGAAGCGGTCTGATAAAACAGAATTTGCCTGG
CGGCAGTAGCGCGGTGGTCCCACCTGACCCCATGCCGAACTCAGAAGTGAAACGCCGTAGCGCCGATGGT
AGTGTGGGGTCTCCCCATGCGAGAGTAGGGAACTGCCAGGCATCAAATAAAACGAAAGGCTCAGTCGAAA
GACTGGGCCTTTCGTTTTATCTGTTGTTTGTCGGTGAACGCTCTCCTGAGTAGGACAAATCCGCCGGGAG
CGGATTTGAACGTTGCGAAGCAACGGCCCGGAGGGTGGCGGGCAGGACGCCCGCCATAAACTGCCAGGCA
TCAAATTAAGCAGAAGGCCATCCTGACGGATGGCCTTTTTGCGTTTCTACAAACTCTTTTGTTTATTTTT
CTAAATACATTCAAATATGTATCCGCTCATGAGACAATAACCCTGATAAATGCTTCAATAATATTGAAAA
AGGAAGAGTATGAGTATTCAACATTTCCGTGTCGCCCTTATTCCCTTTTTTGCGGCATTTTGCCTTCCTG
TTTTTGCTCACCCAGAAACGCTGGTGAAAGTAAAAGATGCTGAAGATCAGTTGGGTGCACGAGTGGGTTA
CATCGAACTGGATCTCAACAGCGGTAAGATCCTTGAGAGTTTTCGCCCCGAAGAACGTTTTCCAATGATG
AGCACTTTTAAAGTTCTGCTATGTGGCGCGGTATTATCCCGTGTTGACGCCGGGCAAGAGCAACTCGGTC
GCCGCATACACTATTCTCAGAATGACTTGGTTGAGTACTCACCAGTCACAGAAAAGCATCTTACGGATGG
CATGACAGTAAGAGAATTATGCAGTGCTGCCATAACCATGAGTGATAACACTGCGGCCAACTTACTTCTG
ACAACGATCGGAGGACCGAAGGAGCTAACCGCTTTTTTGCACAACATGGGGGATCATGTAACTCGCCTTG
ATCGTTGGGAACCGGAGCTGAATGAAGCCATACCAAACGACGAGCGTGACACCACGATGCCTGTAGCAAT
GGCAACAACGTTGCGCAAACTATTAACTGGCGAACTACTTACTCTAGCTTCCCGGCAACAATTAATAGAC
TGGATGGAGGCGGATAAAGTTGCAGGACCACTTCTGCGCTCGGCCCTTCCGGCTGGCTGGTTTATTGCTG
ATAAATCTGGAGCCGGTGAGCGTGGGTCTCGCGGTATCATTGCAGCACTGGGGCCAGATGGTAAGCCCTC
CCGTATCGTAGTTATCTACACGACGGGGAGTCAGGCAACTATGGATGAACGAAATAGACAGATCGCTGAG
ATAGGTGCCTCACTGATTAAGCATTGGTAACTGTCAGACCAAGTTTACTCATATATACTTTAGATTGATT
TAAAACTTCATTTTTAATTTAAAAGGATCTAGGTGAAGATCCTTTTTGATAATCTCATGACCAAAATCCC
TTAACGTGAGTTTTCGTTCCACTGAGCGTCAGACCCCGTAGAAAAGATCAAAGGATCTTCTTGAGATCCT
TTTTTTCTGCGCGTAATCTGCTGCTTGCAAACAAAAAAACCACCGCTACCAGCGGTGGTTTGTTTGCCGG
ATCAAGAGCTACCAACTCTTTTTCCGAAGGTAACTGGCTTCAGCAGAGCGCAGATACCAAATACTGTCCT
TCTAGTGTAGCCGTAGTTAGGCCACCACTTCAAGAACTCTGTAGCACCGCCTACATACCTCGCTCTGCTA
ATCCTGTTACCAGTGGCTGCTGCCAGTGGCGATAAGTCGTGTCTTACCGGGTTGGACTCAAGACGATAGT
TACCGGATAAGGCGCAGCGGTCGGGCTGAACGGGGGGTTCGTGCACACAGCCCAGCTTGGAGCGAACGAC
CTACACCGAACTGAGATACCTACAGCGTGAGCTATGAGAAAGCGCCACGCTTCCCGAAGGGAGAAAGGCG
GACAGGTATCCGGTAAGCGGCAGGGTCGGAACAGGAGAGCGCACGAGGGAGCTTCCAGGGGGAAACGCCT
GGTATCTTTATAGTCCTGTCGGGTTTCGCCACCTCTGACTTGAGCGTCGATTTTTGTGATGCTCGTCAGG
GGGGCGGAGCCTATGGAAAAACGCCAGCAACGCGGCCTTTTTACGGTTCCTGGCCTTTTGCTGGCCTTTT
GCTCACATGTTCTTTCCTGCGTTATCCCCTGATTCTGTGGATAACCGTATTACCGCCTTTGAGTGAGCTG
ATACCGCTCGCCGCAGCCGAACGACCGAGCGCAGCGAGTCAGTGAGCGAGGAAGCGGAAGAGCGCCTGAT
GCGGTATTTTCTCCTTACGCATCTGTGCGGTATTTCACACCGCATAATTTTGTTAAAATTCGCGTTAAAT
TTTTGTTAAATCAGCTCATTTTTTAACCAATAGGCCGAAATCGGCAAAATCCCTTATAAATCAAAAGAAT
AGACCGAGATAGGGT
[37 nt withheld, positions 6106-6142]
AAAGAACGTGGACTCCAACGTCAAAGG
[49 nt withheld, positions 6170-6218]
T
[91 nt withheld, positions 6220-6310]
G
[124 nt withheld, positions 6312-6435]
CCCATTCGCCATTCAGGCTGCTATGGTGCACTCTCAGTACAATCTGCTCTGATGCCGCATAGTTAAGCCA
GTATACACTCCGCTATCGCTACGTGACTGGGTCATGGCTGCGCCCCGACACCCGCCAACACCCGCTGACG
CGCCCTGACGGGCTTGTCTGCTCCCGGCATCCGCTTACAGACAAGCTGTGACCGTCTCCGGGAGCTGCAT
GTGTCAGAGGTTTTCACCGTCATCACCGAAACGCGCGAGGCAGCAGATCAATTCGCGCGCGAAGGCGAAG
CGGCATGCATTTACGTTGACACCATCGAATGGTGCAAAACCTTTCGCGGTATGGCATGATAGCGCCCGGA
AGAGAGTCAATTCAGGGTGGTGAATGTGAAACCAGTAACGTTATACGATGTCGCAGAGTATGCCGGTGTC
TCTTATCAGACCGTTTCCCGCGTGGTGAACCAGGCCAGCCACGTTTCTGCGAAAACGCGGGAAAAAGTGG
AAGCGGCGATGGCGGAGCTGAATTACATTCCCAACCGCGTGGCACAACAACTGGCGGGCAAACAGTCGTT
GCTGATTGGCGTTGCCACCTCCAGTCTGGCCCTGCACGCGCCGTCGCAAATTGTCGCGGCGATTAAATCT
CGCGCCGATCAACTGGGTGCCAGCGTGGTGGTGTCGATGGTAGAACGAAGCGGCGTCGAAGCCTGTAAAG
CGGCGGTGCACAATCTTCTCGCGCAACGCGTCAGTGGGCTGATCATTAACTATCCGCTGGATGACCAGGA
TGCCATTGCTGTGGAAGCTGCCTGCACTAATGTTCCGGCGTTATTTCTTGATGTCTCTGACCAGACACCC
ATCAACAGTATTATTTTCTCCCATGAAGACGGTACGCGACTGGGCGTGGAGCATCTGGTCGCATTGGGTC
ACCAGCAAATCGCGCTGTTAGCGGGCCCATTAAGTTCTGTCTCGGCGCGTCTGCGTCTGGCTGGCTGGCA
TAAATATCTCACTCGCAATCAAATTCAGCCGATAGCGGAACGGGAAGGCGACTGGAGTGCCATGTCCGGT
TTTCAACAAACCATGCAAATGCTGAATGAGGGCATCGTTCCCACTGCGATGCTGGTTGCCAACGATCAGA
TGGCGCTGGGCGCAATGCGCGCCATTACCGAGTCCGGGCTGCGCGTTGGTGCGGATATCTCGGTAGTGGG
ATACGACGATACCGAAGACAGCTCATGTTATATCCCGCCGTTAACCACCATCAAACAGGATTTTCGCCTG
CTGGGGCAAACCAGCGTGGACCGCTTGCTGCAACTCTCTCAGGGCCAGGCGGTGAAGGGCAATCAGCTGT
TGCCCGTCTCACTGGTGAAAAGAAAAACCACCCTGGCACCCAATACGCAAACCGCCTCTCCCCGCGCGTT
GGCCGATTCATTAATGCAGCTGGCACGACAGGTTTCCCGACTGGAAAGCGGGCAGTGAGCGCAACGCAAT
TAATGTAAGTTAGCGC
Features (pLannotate 1.2.2; 20 found; start..end, strand, type, name):
     14..31      +  promoter       tet promoter (fragment): E. coli promoter for tetracycline efflux protein gene
     27..128     -  CDS            yciV (fragment): RNAAM_ECOLI - Also known as trpH From Escherichia coli (strain K12).
    203..219     +  promoter       EM7 promoter (fragment): synthetic bacterial promoter&nbsp
    241..257     +  protein_bind   lac operator: The lac repressor binds to the lac operator to inhibit transcription in E. coli. This inhibition can be relieved by adding lactose or isopropyl-β-D-thiogalactopyranoside (IPTG). lac repressor encoded by lacI
    281..298     +  CDS            7xHis (fragment): 6xHis affinity tag
    314..3247    +  CDS            IDE: IDE_HUMAN - Experimental evidence at protein level: Swiss-Prot protein existence level 1. (Microbial infection) The membrane-associated isoform acts as an entry receptor for varicella-zoster virus (VZV). From Homo sapiens (Human).
   3403..3421    +  misc_feature   3' CeU6 (fragment): region downstream of the C. elegans K09B11.12 U6 snRNA gene
   3705..3820    +  ncRNA          5S rRNA: Accession: RF00001 - 5S ribosomal RNA
   3824..3910    +  terminator     rrnB T1 terminator: Escherichia coli rrnB; transcription terminator T1 from the E. coli rrnB gene
   4002..4029    +  terminator     rrnB T2 terminator: transcription terminator T2 from the E. coli rrnB gene
   4048..4139    +  promoter       AmpR promoter: bla
   4140..5000    +  CDS            AmpR: β-lactamase; bla; confers resistance to ampicillin, carbenicillin, and related antibiotics
   5171..5759    +  rep_origin     ori: high-copy-number ColE1/pMB1/pBR322/pUC origin of replication
   5945..5996    -  misc_feature   bom (fragment): basis of mobility region from pBR322
   6007..6435    -  rep_origin     f1 ori (sequence partly withheld): f1 bacteriophage origin of replication; arrow indicates direction of (+) strand synthesis
   6440..6456    -  CDS            lacZα (fragment): LacZα fragment of β-galactosidase; lacZ fragment
   6457..6547    -  misc_feature   bom (fragment): basis of mobility region from pBR322
   6649..6689    -  CDS            rop (fragment): Rop protein, which maintains plasmids at low copy number; rop
   6733..6810    +  promoter       lacIq promoter: lacI (mutant); In the lacIq allele, a single base change in the promoter boosts expression of the lacI gene about 10-fold.
   6811..7893    +  CDS            lacI: lac repressor; lacI; The lac repressor binds to the lac operator to inhibit transcription in E. coli. This inhibition can be relieved by adding lactose or isopropyl-β-D-thiogalactopyranoside (IPTG).
