[The description below was written by a language model from this plasmid's Addgene catalogue record and pLannotate feature annotations shown in this document.]
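Description:
pProEx-IDE-wt is a bacterial expression plasmid built on the pProEx backbone for producing wild-type human insulin-degrading enzyme (IDE, also called insulysin) in E. coli. It is maintained through a ColE1/pMB1-type origin of replication and selected with ampicillin via the β-lactamase (AmpR) gene and its own promoter. An f1 bacteriophage origin is also present, along with remnants of the pBR322 bom and rop regions. The catalogue lists a total size of about 7.8 kb, and the sequenced record is 7,921 nt.

The payload is the roughly 3 kb human IDE coding sequence, cloned by restriction digestion with BamHI at the 5′ end and fused to an N-terminal His tag for metal-affinity purification. The catalogue gives the promoter as trc, a hybrid trp/lac promoter. The automated annotation does not label it as such, but it does find a lac operator just upstream of the His tag, along with short fragment hits in that region that are probably partial matches to the promoter area rather than functional elements. The plasmid carries its own lacI gene under the strengthened lacIq promoter, so the lac repressor holds transcription off until it is relieved with IPTG, independent of the host strain's repressor level. Downstream of the insert, a 5S rRNA segment and the rrnB T1 and T2 terminators stop transcription before the resistance cassette.

The construct is intended for inducible overexpression and purification of recombinant human IDE. The associated publication concerns crystal structures of the enzyme and its substrate recognition, which is consistent with use in structural and biochemical work.
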