Addgene plasmid #99014: pProEx-IDE-wt
Purpose: Express human Insulin Degrading Enzyme (IDE) in E. coli.
Depositing lab: Wei-Jen Tang. Depositing organization: University of Chicago. Publication: Structures of human insulin-degrading enzyme reveal a new substrate recognition mechanism. Shen Y, Joachimiak A, Rosner MR, Tang WJ. Nature. 2006 Oct 19;443(7113):870-4. Epub 2006 Oct 11. 10.1038/nature05143 PubMed 17051221.
Backbone
  Vector backbone: pProEx
  Backbone size w/o insert (bp): 4500
  Total vector size (bp): 7800
  Vector type: Bacterial Expression
Growth in bacteria
  Bacterial resistance: Ampicillin, 100 μg/mL
  Growth temperature: 37°C
  Growth strain: DH5alpha
  Copy number: Unknown
Gene/Insert
  Gene/Insert name: insulin degrading enzyme (alt name: IDE)
  Species: H. sapiens (human)
  Insert size (bp): 2973
  Entrez Gene: IDE (a.k.a. INSULYSIN)
  Promoter: TRC
  Tag / fusion protein: His tag (N terminal on insert)
  Cloning method: Restriction Enzyme; 5′ cloning site BamHI (unknown if destroyed); 3′ cloning site XhoI, HindIII, KpnI (unknown if destroyed)
  Sequencing primers: 5′ ggtccgtataatctgtggaattgtgagcggataac
Terms and licenses: Academic/Nonprofit Terms; Industry Terms: Not Available to Industry
How to cite: pProEx-IDE-wt was a gift from Wei-Jen Tang (Addgene plasmid # 99014 ; http://n2t.net/addgene:99014 ; RRID:Addgene_99014)
